Addgene plasmid #29124: pEMS1242
Purpose: Expression of the eGFP reporter gene was not detected in the brain and eye.
Depositing lab: Elizabeth Simpson. Depositing organization: University of British Columbia. Publication: A regulatory toolbox of MiniPromoters to drive selective expression in the brain. Portales-Casamar E, Swanson DJ, Liu L, de Leeuw CN, Banks KG, Ho Sui SJ, Fulton DL, Ali J, Amirabbasi M, Arenillas DJ, Babyak N, Black SF, Bonaguro RJ, Brauer E, Candido TR, Castellarin M, Chen J, Chen Y, Cheng JC, Chopra V, Docking TR, Dreolini L, D'Souza CA, Flynn EK, Glenn R, Hatakka K, Hearty TG, Imanian B, Jiang S, Khorasan-zadeh S, Komljenovic I, Laprise S, Liao NY, Lim JS, Lithwick S, Liu F, Liu J, Lu M, McConechy M, McLeod AJ, Milisavljevic M, Mis J, O'Connor K, Palma B, Palmquist DL, Schmouth JF, Swanson MI, Tam B, Ticoll A, Turner JL, Varhol R, Vermeulen J, Watkins RF, Wilson G, Wong BK, Wong SH, Wong TY, Yang GS, Ypsilanti AR, Jones SJ, Holt RA, Goldowitz D, Wasserman WW, Simpson EM. Proc Natl Acad Sci U S A. 2010 Sep 21. 107(38):16589-94. 10.1073/pnas.1009158107 PubMed 20807748.
Backbone
  Vector backbone: pEMS1307
  Backbone size w/o insert (bp): 16482
  Vector type: Pleiades Promoter Project [sic, Pleaides Plieades]
Growth in bacteria
  Bacterial resistance: Ampicillin, 100 μg/mL
  Growth temperature: 37°C
  Growth strain: DH5alpha
  Growth instructions: DH10B
  Copy number: High Copy
Gene/Insert
  Gene/Insert name: Ple13 (alt names: AVP; arginine vasopressin)
  Species: H. sapiens (human)
  Insert size (bp): 3967
  Entrez Gene: AVP (a.k.a. ADH, ARVP, AVP-NPII, AVRP, VP)
  Tag / fusion protein: EGFP-NLS (C terminal on backbone)
  Cloning method: Restriction Enzyme; 5′ cloning site FseI (unknown if destroyed); 3′ cloning site AscI (unknown if destroyed)
  Sequencing primers: 5′ Unknown
Terms and licenses: Academic/Nonprofit Terms; Industry Terms: Not Available to Industry
How to cite: pEMS1242 was a gift from Elizabeth Simpson (Addgene plasmid # 29124 ; http://n2t.net/addgene:29124 ; RRID:Addgene_29124)
