[The description below was written by a language model from this plasmid's Addgene catalogue record.]
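Description:
pEMS1242 is a Pleiades Promoter Project plasmid built on the large pEMS1307 backbone (about 16.5 kb without insert). It is maintained in E. coli as a high-copy plasmid under ampicillin selection. The record gives no feature table, so the origin of replication and the other elements that make up this sizeable backbone are not stated and cannot be described in detail here.

The insert is Ple13, a roughly 4 kb human MiniPromoter designed from regulatory sequences of the AVP (arginine vasopressin) gene and cloned between FseI and AscI sites. Although the catalogue lists the reporter as a C-terminal "tag", Ple13 is a regulatory element rather than a coding sequence. It sits upstream of a backbone-encoded EGFP carrying a nuclear localisation signal, so that any transcriptional activity of the MiniPromoter is read out as nuclear green fluorescence. This fits the project's goal of assembling compact human promoter elements that drive selective, region- or cell-type-restricted expression in the brain.

For this particular construct the recorded outcome is negative: eGFP reporter expression was not detected in the brain or the eye. pEMS1242 is therefore mainly useful as a documented reference for a tested AVP-based MiniPromoter design that did not give detectable expression in those tissues. It could also serve as a starting point for redesigning AVP regulatory elements, rather than as a validated expression tool. The record notes that it is available to academic and nonprofit users but not to industry.
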