>Addgene plasmid #29124 | pEMS1242 | addgene partial sequence | sequence record 38706 | EGFP-N 5'-CGTCGCCGTCCAGCTCGACCAG-3'
ACCATGGTGGCGGAAGTTCCTATACCTTTTGAAGAATAGGAACTTCGGAATAGGAACTTCGGCGCGCCCA
CAGGTGGACCCCGTATGCAGCACTGCTTGGTGGCTCTGTGCTGCTGCCTCTGCTGGCTGCCTATTTATGT
CCGCAGGTGTTCCCGTGGAGGCGAGACGCGGCCGCCACCCCCTCCCCAGTGGCTCCCCAGGAGCCCACGG
CCGCCAGGTCCCCAGCCGTCAGCAGTGATTCAGGCATCTGGGGACACACGTGGGCCTGTCTGTGCAGGGG
ATCATGGGGGAGGGGTACGGGCCGCCAGGCTGTCATGGGCCGCGGAATGACAGCAATTGCCTCTACTGTG
ACTGCAGCGCTCTGGATTCAGGGAGAGGGACAGACTGGGGGGTCACCTGGAGACCATCTCTGAGCTTTCT
GATTACCCAGAAATGGCGTAGGGTCCAAGAAGAGGGTAAGAGGAACCGAGGGGCTGCGTGTTAGGGGCAG
GGACAGGCCCTGGCCTAGGAGCTGTGGGGCAGGGGACAGCCAGGTGTGTGGGGAGGGTTAGCCCTGTGAC
AACAAGATAAGGGACCAAGAACAGCACAAGCCCAGAGTGGTGAGGACAGGGGCTGCACCAGAGATGAGAA
TCCCTGCCTCGTGGACAAGGCAGCCGCCGTCGTGGAGTCAAGGGACACAGAATGAGAGGGGCTTGTTCTC
ACAGGGTAGGGGGGTGGCAGGTTGCTGGGGAAAGTGCAAGACATGACACCCCCGCACCCCCATAGAGCAG
GGCATGGGGACTCAGGCCCTGAAACTGGGGGCCTT
